>Addgene plasmid #115942 | pTW099 | addgene full sequence | sequence record 272944 | Addgene NGS Result
TCGCGCGTTTCGGTGATGACGGTGAAAACCTCTGACACATGCAGCTCCCGGAGACGGTCACAGCTTGTCT
GTAAGCGGATGCCGGGAGCAGACAAGCCCGTCAGGGCGCGTCAGCGGGTGTTGGCGGGTGTCGGGGCTGG
CTTAACTATGCGGCATCAGAGCAGATTGTACTGAGAGTGCACCATATGCGGTGTGAAATACCGCACAGAT
GCGTAAGGAGAAAATACCGCATCAGGCGCCATTCGCCATTCAGGCTGCGCAACTGTTGGGAAGGGCGATC
GGTGCGGGCCTCTTCGCTATTACGCCAGCTGGCGAAAGGGGGATGTGCTGCAAGGCGATTAAGTTGGGTA
ACGCCAGGGTTTTCCCAGTCACGACGTTGTAAAACGACGGCCAGTGAATTCGAGCTCGGTACCCGGGGAT
CCTCTAGAGTCGACCTGCAGGCATGCAAGCTTGGCGTAATCATGGTCATAGCTGTTTCCTGTGTGAAATT
GTTATCCGCTCACAATTCCACACAACATACGAGCCGGAAGCATAAAGTGTAAAGCCTGGGGTGCCTAATG
AGTGAGCTAACTCACATTAATTGCGTTGCGCTCACTGCCCGCTTTCCAGTCGGGAAACCTGTCGTGCCAG
CTGCATTAATGAATCGGCCAACGCGCGGGGAGAGGCGGTTTGCGTATTGGGCGCTCTTCCGCTGGTCTCC
GACTTCCATCATAGTTATGGCCATGACTACTCTAGCTAGCAGTGTTAAATCATTCAGCTACCTGAGAGGG
GCCCCTATAACTCTCTACGGCTAACCTGAATGGACTACGACATGGGCGTGATCCGAAAGGTGACCCGGAT
CTGGGGCGTGATCCGAAAGGTGACCCGGATCCACCGGTCGCCACCTGAGACCGCTTCCTCGCTCACTGAC
TCGCTGCGCTCGGTCGTTCGGCTGCGGCGAGCGGTATCAGCTCACTCAAAGGCGGTAATACGGTTATCCA
CAGAATCAGGGGATAACGCAGGAAAGAACATGTGAGCAAAAGGCCAGCAAAAGGCCAGGAACCGTAAAAA
GGCCGCGTTGCTGGCGTTTTTCCATAGGCTCCGCCCCCCTGACGAGCATCACAAAAATCGACGCTCAAGT
CAGAGGTGGCGAAACCCGACAGGACTATAAAGATACCAGGCGTTTCCCCCTGGAAGCTCCCTCGTGCGCT
CTCCTGTTCCGACCCTGCCGCTTACCGGATACCTGTCCGCCTTTCTCCCTTCGGGAAGCGTGGCGCTTTC
TCATAGCTCACGCTGTAGGTATCTCAGTTCGGTGTAGGTCGTTCGCTCCAAGCTGGGCTGTGTGCACGAA
CCCCCCGTTCAGCCCGACCGCTGCGCCTTATCCGGTAACTATCGTCTTGAGTCCAACCCGGTAAGACACG
ACTTATCGCCACTGGCAGCAGCCACTGGTAACAGGATTAGCAGAGCGAGGTATGTAGGCGGTGCTACAGA
GTTCTTGAAGTGGTGGCCTAACTACGGCTACACTAGAAGAACAGTATTTGGTATCTGCGCTCTGCTGAAG
CCAGTTACCTTCGGAAAAAGAGTTGGTAGCTCTTGATCCGGCAAACAAACCACCGCTGGTAGCGGTGGTT
TTTTTGTTTGCAAGCAGCAGATTACGCGCAGAAAAAAAGGATCTCAAGAAGATCCTTTGATCTTTTCTAC
GGGGTCTGACGCTCAGTGGAACGAAAACTCACGTTAAGGGATTTTGGTCATGAGATTATCAAAAAGGATC
TTCACCTAGATCCTTTTAAATTAAAAATGAAGTTTTAAATCAATCTAAAGTATATATGAGTAAACTTGGT
CTGACAGTTACCAATGCTTAATCAGTGAGGCACCTATCTCAGCGATCTGTCTATTTCGTTCATCCATAGT
TGCCTGACTCCCCGTCGTGTAGATAACTACGATACGGGAGGGCTTACCATCTGGCCCCAGTGCTGCAATG
ATACCGCGAGACCCACGCTCACCGGCTCCAGATTTATCAGCAATAAACCAGCCAGCCGGAAGGGCCGAGC
GCAGAAGTGGTCCTGCAACTTTATCCGCCTCCATCCAGTCTATTAATTGTTGCCGGGAAGCTAGAGTAAG
TAGTTCGCCAGTTAATAGTTTGCGCAACGTTGTTGCCATTGCTACAGGCATCGTGGTGTCACGCTCGTCG
TTTGGTATGGCTTCATTCAGCTCCGGTTCCCAACGATCAAGGCGAGTTACATGATCCCCCATGTTGTGCA
AAAAAGCGGTTAGCTCCTTCGGTCCTCCGATCGTTGTCAGAAGTAAGTTGGCCGCAGTGTTATCACTCAT
GGTTATGGCAGCACTGCATAATTCTCTTACTGTCATGCCATCCGTAAGATGCTTTTCTGTGACTGGTGAG
TACTCAACCAAGTCATTCTGAGAATAGTGTATGCGGCGACCGAGTTGCTCTTGCCCGGCGTCAATACGGG
ATAATACCGCGCCACATAGCAGAACTTTAAAAGTGCTCATCATTGGAAAACGTTCTTCGGGGCGAAAACT
CTCAAGGATCTTACCGCTGTTGAGATCCAGTTCGATGTAACCCACTCGTGCACCCAACTGATCTTCAGCA
TCTTTTACTTTCACCAGCGTTTCTGGGTGAGCAAAAACAGGAAGGCAAAATGCCGCAAAAAAGGGAATAA
GGGCGACACGGAAATGTTGAATACTCATACTCTTCCTTTTTCAATATTATTGAAGCATTTATCAGGGTTA
TTGTCTCATGAGCGGATACATATTTGAATGTATTTAGAAAAATAAACAAATAGGGGTTCCGCGCACATTT
CCCCGAAAAGTGCCACCTGACGTCTAAGAAACCATTATTATCATGACATTAACCTATAAAAATAGGCGTA
TCACGAGGCCCTTTCGTC
Features (pLannotate 1.2.2; 11 found; start..end, strand, type, name):
    137..236     +  misc_feature   bom (fragment): basis of mobility region from pBR322
    242..399     -  CDS            lacZα (fragment): LacZα fragment of β-galactosidase; lacZ fragment
    396..452     +  misc_feature   MCS: pUC18/19 multiple cloning site
    489..505     -  protein_bind   lac operator: The lac repressor binds to the lac operator to inhibit transcription in E. coli. This inhibition can be relieved by adding lactose or isopropyl-β-D-thiogalactopyranoside (IPTG). lac repressor encoded by lacI
    513..543     -  promoter       lac promoter: promoter for the E. coli lac operon
    558..579     -  protein_bind   CAP binding site: CAP binding activates transcription in the presence of cAMP. E. coli catabolite activator protein
    592..684     -  CDS            lacI (fragment): lac repressor; lacI; The lac repressor binds to the lac operator to inhibit transcription in E. coli. This inhibition can be relieved by adding lactose or isopropyl-β-D-thiogalactopyranoside (IPTG).
   1069..1657    -  rep_origin     ori: high-copy-number ColE1/pMB1/pBR322/pUC origin of replication
   1828..2688    -  CDS            AmpR: β-lactamase; bla; confers resistance to ampicillin, carbenicillin, and related antibiotics
   2689..2793    -  promoter       AmpR promoter: bla
   2888..35      +  CDS            rop (fragment) (across the origin): Rop protein, which maintains plasmids at low copy number; rop
