[The description below was written by a language model from this plasmid's Addgene catalogue record and pLannotate feature annotations shown in this document.]
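Description:
pTW099 is a small (about 2.9 kb) pUC19-based part plasmid from a modular cloning (MoClo) toolkit for assembling alphavirus replicon constructs. It is a bacterial storage and donor vector rather than an expression vector in its own right. It replicates in E. coli from the high-copy ColE1/pUC origin and is selected with ampicillin through the β-lactamase gene and its native promoter. The remaining annotated features are ordinary pUC19 scaffold: the lac promoter, lac operator and CAP binding site, a partial lacZα fragment, the pUC multiple cloning site, and short remnants of lacI, bom and rop that have no functional role here.

The payload is described in the catalogue as a level 0 part, "-98/14 SGP 2x K-turn", derived from Venezuelan equine encephalitis virus. SGP denotes the viral subgenomic promoter, the RNA element recognised by the replicon's replicase to transcribe a subgenomic mRNA encoding the cargo. The -98/14 label presumably gives the promoter boundaries relative to the subgenomic transcription start, though the record does not define it. Two kink-turn (K-turn) motifs are attached. These are RNA structures bound by proteins such as L7Ae, commonly used to repress translation of the transcript that carries them, which fits the associated work on regulating RNA-delivered circuits in mammalian cells.

The automated feature table does not annotate the insert itself, so its exact position and any flanking assembly sites cannot be read from the record. The cloning method is listed as Gateway, yet no att sites are annotated. The part is intended to be combined with other modules to build replicons in which a given subgenomic transcript is under K-turn-mediated control.
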