Addgene plasmid #115942: pTW099
Purpose: SGP insert for replicon MoClo
Depositing lab: Ron Weiss. Depositing organization: Massachusetts Institute of Technology. Publication: Small-molecule-based regulation of RNA-delivered circuits in mammalian cells. Wagner TE, Becraft JR, Bodner K, Teague B, Zhang X, Woo A, Porter E, Alburquerque B, Dobosh B, Andries O, Sanders NN, Beal J, Densmore D, Kitada T, Weiss R. Nat Chem Biol. 2018 Nov;14(11):1043-1050. doi: 10.1038/s41589-018-0146-9. Epub 2018 Oct 16. PubMed 30327560.
Backbone
  Vector backbone: pUC19
  Vector type: Synthetic Biology
Growth in bacteria
  Bacterial resistance: Ampicillin, 100 μg/mL
  Growth temperature: 37°C
  Growth strain: DH5alpha
  Copy number: High Copy
Gene/Insert
  Gene/Insert name: Lvl0 -98/14 SGP 2x K-turn
  Species: venezuelan equine encephalitis
  Cloning method: Gateway Cloning
Terms and licenses: Academic/Nonprofit Terms; Industry Terms: Not Available to Industry
How to cite: pTW099 was a gift from Ron Weiss (Addgene plasmid # 115942 ; http://n2t.net/addgene:115942 ; RRID:Addgene_115942)
